Addgene plasmid #87402: p426_Cas9_gRNA-HIS3b
Purpose: All-in-one CRISPR plasmid for integrating, deleting, or replacing a gene in S. cerevisiae. High-copy, URA3 plasmid contains human codon-optimized Cas9 and a guide RNA targeting HIS3b sequence AATATAGAGTGTACTAGAGG in yeast chromosome 15.
Depositing lab: Aindrila Mukhopadhyay. Depositing organization: Lawrence Berkeley National Laboratory. Publication: A Cas9-based toolkit to program gene expression in Saccharomyces cerevisiae. Reider Apel A, d'Espaux L, Wehrs M, Sachs D, Li RA, Tong GJ, Garber M, Nnadi O, Zhuang W, Hillson NJ, Keasling JD, Mukhopadhyay A. Nucleic Acids Res. 2017 Jan 9;45(1):496-508. doi: 10.1093/nar/gkw1023. Epub 2016 Nov 28. PubMed 27899650.
Backbone
  Vector backbone: p426
  Vector type: CRISPR
  Selectable markers: URA3
Growth in bacteria
  Bacterial resistance: Ampicillin, 100 μg/mL
  Growth temperature: 37°C
  Growth strain: DH5alpha
  Copy number: High Copy
Gene/Insert
  Gene/Insert name: Human Optimized S. pyogenes Cas9 and guide RNA targeting HIS3b
  gRNA/shRNA sequence: AATATAGAGTGTACTAGAGG
  Species: S. cerevisiae (budding yeast)
  Promoter: ADH1, pTyrosine
  Cloning method: Gibson Cloning
  Sequencing primers: 5′ M13 Rev
Terms and licenses: Academic/Nonprofit Terms; Industry Terms: Not Available to Industry
Depositor comments: This plasmid has been found to exist as a dimer in our stock. Plasmid dimerization often does not impact plasmid function, but may reduce transformation efficiencies. If you need the monomeric version, you might consider linearizing, gel extracting, re-ligating, and transforming the plasmid.
How to cite: p426_Cas9_gRNA-HIS3b was a gift from Aindrila Mukhopadhyay (Addgene plasmid # 87402 ; http://n2t.net/addgene:87402 ; RRID:Addgene_87402)
