[The description below was written by a language model from this plasmid's Addgene catalogue record and pLannotate feature annotations shown in this document.]
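Description:
p426_Cas9_gRNA-HIS3b is an all-in-one CRISPR plasmid for genome editing in Saccharomyces cerevisiae, built on the p426 yeast–E. coli shuttle backbone. In yeast it is maintained at high copy through the 2μ origin and selected by URA3, an auxotrophic marker that can also be counterselected with 5-FOA, which in principle allows the plasmid to be removed after editing. In E. coli it replicates from a high-copy ColE1/pUC-type origin and is selected with ampicillin via β-lactamase. An f1 origin and remnants of the pBluescript-type cloning region (lac promoter/operator, lacZα fragment, T3 and T7 promoters) are carried over from the backbone.

The payload consists of two expression units arranged in the same orientation. A human codon-optimized Streptococcus pyogenes Cas9 coding sequence is driven by the yeast ADH1 promoter and terminated by the CYC1 terminator. Upstream of it, a tRNA element, recorded as a tyrosine tRNA promoter, drives the guide RNA: tRNA genes carry internal RNA polymerase III promoter elements, so the tRNA serves to transcribe the adjoining spacer and S. pyogenes gRNA scaffold. The 20-nt spacer targets a site designated HIS3b on yeast chromosome 15. Cas9 cutting at this locus, combined with a co-supplied repair template, is intended for integrating, deleting or replacing genes there.

Two full sequence records are annotated, a depositor sequence and a repository sequencing result. They differ by about a dozen nucleotides in length but show the same feature set and order. The depositor notes that the stock exists as a plasmid dimer, which usually does not affect function but may lower transformation efficiency.
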