Features (pLannotate 1.2.2; 22 found; start..end, strand, type, name):
     69..1411    +  rep_origin     2μ ori: yeast 2μ plasmid origin of replication
   1438..1542    +  promoter       AmpR promoter: bla
   1543..2403    +  CDS            AmpR: β-lactamase; bla; confers resistance to ampicillin, carbenicillin, and related antibiotics
   2574..3162    +  rep_origin     ori: high-copy-number ColE1/pMB1/pBR322/pUC origin of replication
   3345..3437    +  CDS            lacI (fragment): lac repressor; lacI; The lac repressor binds to the lac operator to inhibit transcription in E. coli. This inhibition can be relieved by adding lactose or isopropyl-β-D-thiogalactopyranoside (IPTG).
   3450..3471    +  protein_bind   CAP binding site: CAP binding activates transcription in the presence of cAMP. E. coli catabolite activator protein
   3486..3516    +  promoter       lac promoter: promoter for the E. coli lac operon
   3520..3542    +  protein_bind   lac operator (fragment): The lac repressor binds to the lac operator to inhibit transcription in E. coli. This inhibition can be relieved by adding lactose or isopropyl-β-D-thiogalactopyranoside (IPTG). lac repressor encoded by lacI
   3585..3603    +  promoter       T3 promoter: promoter for bacteriophage T3 RNA polymerase
   3648..3736    +  ncRNA          tRNA: Accession: RF00005 - tRNA
   3830..3905    +  misc_RNA       gRNA scaffold: guide RNA scaffold for the Streptococcus pyogenes CRISPR/Cas9 system
   3991..4695    +  promoter       ADH1 promoter: S. cerevisiae ADH1; promoter for alcohol dehydrogenase 1
   4705..8808    +  CDS            cas9: CAS9_STRP1 - Also known as csn1 From Streptococcus pyogenes serotype M1.
   8903..9092    +  terminator     CYC1 terminator: S. cerevisiae CYC1; transcription terminator for CYC1
   9123..9141    -  promoter       T7 promoter: promoter for bacteriophage T7 RNA polymerase
   9149..9304    +  CDS            lacZα (fragment): LacZα fragment of β-galactosidase; lacZ fragment
   9312..9767    +  rep_origin     f1 ori (sequence partly withheld): f1 bacteriophage origin of replication; arrow indicates direction of (+) strand synthesis
   9768..9819    -  misc_feature   bom (fragment): basis of mobility region from pBR322
   9898..10701   -  CDS            URA3: orotidine-5'-phosphate decarboxylase, required for uracil biosynthesis; S. cerevisiae URA3; yeast auxotrophic marker, counterselectable with 5-fluoroorotic acid (5-FOA)
  10702..10917   -  promoter       URA3 promoter: S. cerevisiae URA3
  10932..10981   -  misc_feature   bom (fragment): basis of mobility region from pBR322
  11083..1       -  CDS            rop (fragment) (across the origin): Rop protein, which maintains plasmids at low copy number; rop
>Addgene plasmid #87402 | p426_Cas9_gRNA-HIS3b | depositor full sequence | sequence record 170427 | p426_Cas9_gRNA-HIS3b sequence 11117 bps
GACGAAAGGGCCTCGTGATACGCCTATTTTTATAGGTTAATGTCATGATAATAATGGTTTCTTAGTATGA
TCCAATATCAAAGGAAATGATAGCATTGAAGGATGAGACTAATCCAATTGAGGAGTGGCAGCATATAGAA
CAGCTAAAGGGTAGTGCTGAAGGAAGCATACGATACCCCGCATGGAATGGGATAATATCACAGGAGGTAC
TAGACTACCTTTCATCCTACATAAATAGACGCATATAAGTACGCATTTAAGCATAAACACGCACTATGCC
GTTCTTCTCATGTATATATATATACAGGCAACACGCAGATATAGGTGCGACGTGAACAGTGAGCTGTATG
TGCGCAGCTCGCGTTGCATTTTCGGAAGCGCTCGTTTTCGGAAACGCTTTGAAGTTCCTATTCCGAAGTT
CCTATTCTCTAGAAAGTATAGGAACTTCAGAGCGCTTTTGAAAACCAAAAGCGCTCTGAAGACGCACTTT
CAAAAAACCAAAAACGCACCGGACTGTAACGAGCTACTAAAATATTGCGAATACCGCTTCCACAAACATT
GCTCAAAAGTATCTCTTTGCTATATATCTCTGTGCTATATCCCTATATAACCTACCCATCCACCTTTCGC
TCCTTGAACTTGCATCTAAACTCGACCTCTACATTTTTTATGTTTATCTCTAGTATTACTCTTTAGACAA
AAAAATTGTAGTAAGAACTATTCATAGAGTGAATCGAAAACAATACGAAAATGTAAACATTTCCTATACG
TAGTATATAGAGACAAAATAGAAGAAACCGTTCATAATTTTCTGACCAATGAAGAATCATCAACGCTATC
ACTTTCTGTTCACAAAGTATGCGCAATCCACATCGGTATAGAATATAATCGGGGATGCCTTTATCTTGAA
AAAATGCACCCGCAGCTTCGCTAGTAATCAGTAAACGCGGGAAGTGGAGTCAGGCTTTTTTTATGGAAGA
GAAAATAGACACCAAAGTAGCCTTCTTCTAACCTTAACGGACCTACAGTGCAAAAAGTTATCAAGAGACT
GCATTATAGAGCGCACAAAGGAGAAAAAAAGTAATCTAAGATGCTTTGTTAGAAAAATAGCGCTCTCGGG
ATGCATTTTTGTAGAACAAAAAAGAAGTATAGATTCTTTGTTGGTAAAATAGCGCTCTCGCGTTGCATTT
CTGTTCTGTAAAAATGCAGCTCAGATTCTTTGTTTGAAAAATTAGCGCTCTCGCGTTGCATTTTTGTTTT
ACAAAAATGAAGCACAGATTCTTCGTTGGTAAAATAGCGCTTTCGCGTTGCATTTCTGTTCTGTAAAAAT
GCAGCTCAGATTCTTTGTTTGAAAAATTAGCGCTCTCGCGTTGCATTTTTGTTCTACAAAATGAAGCACA
GATGCTTCGTTCAGGTGGCACTTTTCGGGGAAATGTGCGCGGAACCCCTATTTGTTTATTTTTCTAAATA
CATTCAAATATGTATCCGCTCATGAGACAATAACCCTGATAAATGCTTCAATAATATTGAAAAAGGAAGA
GTATGAGTATTCAACATTTCCGTGTCGCCCTTATTCCCTTTTTTGCGGCATTTTGCCTTCCTGTTTTTGC
TCACCCAGAAACGCTGGTGAAAGTAAAAGATGCTGAAGATCAGTTGGGTGCACGAGTGGGTTACATCGAA
CTGGATCTCAACAGCGGTAAGATCCTTGAGAGTTTTCGCCCCGAAGAACGTTTTCCAATGATGAGCACTT
TTAAAGTTCTGCTATGTGGCGCGGTATTATCCCGTATTGACGCCGGGCAAGAGCAACTCGGTCGCCGCAT
ACACTATTCTCAGAATGACTTGGTTGAGTACTCACCAGTCACAGAAAAGCATCTTACGGATGGCATGACA
GTAAGAGAATTATGCAGTGCTGCCATAACCATGAGTGATAACACTGCGGCCAACTTACTTCTGACAACGA
TCGGAGGACCGAAGGAGCTAACCGCTTTTTTGCACAACATGGGGGATCATGTAACTCGCCTTGATCGTTG
GGAACCGGAGCTGAATGAAGCCATACCAAACGACGAGCGTGACACCACGATGCCTGTAGCAATGGCAACA
ACGTTGCGCAAACTATTAACTGGCGAACTACTTACTCTAGCTTCCCGGCAACAATTAATAGACTGGATGG
AGGCGGATAAAGTTGCAGGACCACTTCTGCGCTCGGCCCTTCCGGCTGGCTGGTTTATTGCTGATAAATC
TGGAGCCGGTGAGCGTGGGTCTCGCGGTATCATTGCAGCACTGGGGCCAGATGGTAAGCCCTCCCGTATC
GTAGTTATCTACACGACGGGGAGTCAGGCAACTATGGATGAACGAAATAGACAGATCGCTGAGATAGGTG
CCTCACTGATTAAGCATTGGTAACTGTCAGACCAAGTTTACTCATATATACTTTAGATTGATTTAAAACT
TCATTTTTAATTTAAAAGGATCTAGGTGAAGATCCTTTTTGATAATCTCATGACCAAAATCCCTTAACGT
GAGTTTTCGTTCCACTGAGCGTCAGACCCCGTAGAAAAGATCAAAGGATCTTCTTGAGATCCTTTTTTTC
TGCGCGTAATCTGCTGCTTGCAAACAAAAAAACCACCGCTACCAGCGGTGGTTTGTTTGCCGGATCAAGA
GCTACCAACTCTTTTTCCGAAGGTAACTGGCTTCAGCAGAGCGCAGATACCAAATACTGTCCTTCTAGTG
TAGCCGTAGTTAGGCCACCACTTCAAGAACTCTGTAGCACCGCCTACATACCTCGCTCTGCTAATCCTGT
TACCAGTGGCTGCTGCCAGTGGCGATAAGTCGTGTCTTACCGGGTTGGACTCAAGACGATAGTTACCGGA
TAAGGCGCAGCGGTCGGGCTGAACGGGGGGTTCGTGCACACAGCCCAGCTTGGAGCGAACGACCTACACC
GAACTGAGATACCTACAGCGTGAGCTATGAGAAAGCGCCACGCTTCCCGAAGGGAGAAAGGCGGACAGGT
ATCCGGTAAGCGGCAGGGTCGGAACAGGAGAGCGCACGAGGGAGCTTCCAGGGGGAAACGCCTGGTATCT
TTATAGTCCTGTCGGGTTTCGCCACCTCTGACTTGAGCGTCGATTTTTGTGATGCTCGTCAGGGGGGCGG
AGCCTATGGAAAAACGCCAGCAACGCGGCCTTTTTACGGTTCCTGGCCTTTTGCTGGCCTTTTGCTCACA
TGTTCTTTCCTGCGTTATCCCCTGATTCTGTGGATAACCGTATTACCGCCTTTGAGTGAGCTGATACCGC
TCGCCGCAGCCGAACGACCGAGCGCAGCGAGTCAGTGAGCGAGGAAGCGGAAGAGCGCCCAATACGCAAA
CCGCCTCTCCCCGCGCGTTGGCCGATTCATTAATGCAGCTGGCACGACAGGTTTCCCGACTGGAAAGCGG
GCAGTGAGCGCAACGCAATTAATGTGAGTTACCTCACTCATTAGGCACCCCAGGCTTTACACTTTATGCT
TCCGGCTCCTATGTTGTGTGGAATTGTGAGCGGATAACAATTTCACACAGGAAACAGCTATGACCATGAT
TACGCCAAGCGCGCAATTAACCCTCACTAAAGGGAACAAAAGCTGGAGCTAGTATACTCTTTCTTCAACA
ATTAAATACTCTCGGTAGCCAAGTTGGTTTAAGGCGCAAGACTGTAATTTATCACTACGAAATCTTGAGA
TCGGGCGTTCGACTCGCCCCCGGGAGAGATGGCCGGCATGGTCCCAGCCTCCTCGCTGGCGCCGGCTGGG
CAACACCTTCGGGTGGCGAATGGGACTTTAATATAGAGTGTACTAGAGGGTTTTAGAGCTAGAAATAGCA
AGTTAAAATAAGGCTAGTCCGTTATCAACTTGAAAAAGTGGCACCGAGTCGGTGCTTTTTTTATTTTTTG
TCACTATTGTTATGTAAAATGCCACCTCTGACAGTATGGAACGCAAACTTCTGTCTAGTGGATAGTCGAC
ATCCTTTTGTTGTTTCCGGGTGTACAATATGGACTTCCTCTTTTCTGGCAACCAAACCCATACATCGGGA
TTCCTATAATACCTTCGTTGGTCTCCCTAACATGTAGGTGGCGGAGGGGAGATATACAATAGAACAGATA
CCAGACAAGACATAATGGGCTAAACAAGACTACACCAATTACACTGCCTCATTGATGGTGGTACATAACG
AACTAATACTGTAGCCCTAGACTTGATAGCCATCATCATATCGAAGTTTCACTACCCTTTTTCCATTTGC
CATCTATTGAAGTAATAATAGGCGCATGCAACTTCTTTTCTTTTTTTTTCTTTTCTCTCTCCCCCGTTGT
TGTCTCACCATATCCGCAATGACAAAAAAATGATGGAAGACACTAAAGGAAAAAATTAACGACAAAGACA
GCACCAACAGATGTCGTTGTTCCAGAGCTGATGAGGGGTATCTCGAAGCACACGAAACTTTTTCCTTCCT
TCATTCACGCACACTACTCTCTAATGAGCAACGGTATACGGCCTTCCTTCCAGTTACTTGAATTTGAAAT
AAAAAAAAGTTTGCTGTCTTGCTATCAAGTATAAATAGACCTGCAATTATTAATCTTTTGTTTCCTCGTC
ATTGTTCTCGTTCCCTTTCTTCCTTGTTTCTTTTTCTGCACAATATTTCAAGCTATACCAAGCATACAAT
CAACTTGGAAAAAAATGGACAAGAAGTACTCCATTGGGCTCGATATCGGCACAAACAGCGTCGGTTGGGC
CGTCATTACGGACGAGTACAAGGTGCCGAGCAAAAAATTCAAAGTTCTGGGCAATACCGATCGCCACAGC
ATAAAGAAGAACCTCATTGGCGCCCTCCTGTTCGACTCCGGGGAGACGGCCGAAGCCACGCGGCTCAAAA
GAACAGCACGGCGCAGATATACCCGCAGAAAGAATCGGATCTGCTACCTGCAGGAGATCTTTAGTAATGA
GATGGCTAAGGTGGATGACTCTTTCTTCCATAGGCTGGAGGAGTCCTTTTTGGTGGAGGAGGATAAAAAG
CACGAGCGCCACCCAATCTTTGGCAATATCGTGGACGAGGTGGCGTACCATGAAAAGTACCCAACCATAT
ATCATCTGAGGAAGAAGCTTGTAGACAGTACTGATAAGGCTGACTTGCGGTTGATCTATCTCGCGCTGGC
GCATATGATCAAATTTCGGGGACACTTCCTCATCGAGGGGGACCTGAACCCAGACAACAGCGATGTCGAC
AAACTCTTTATCCAACTGGTTCAGACTTACAATCAGCTTTTCGAAGAGAACCCGATCAACGCATCCGGAG
TTGACGCCAAAGCAATCCTGAGCGCTAGGCTGTCCAAATCCCGGCGGCTCGAAAACCTCATCGCACAGCT
CCCTGGGGAGAAGAAGAACGGCCTGTTTGGTAATCTTATCGCCCTGTCACTCGGGCTGACCCCCAACTTT
AAATCTAACTTCGACCTGGCCGAAGATGCCAAGCTTCAACTGAGCAAAGACACCTACGATGATGATCTCG
ACAATCTGCTGGCCCAGATCGGCGACCAGTACGCAGACCTTTTTTTGGCGGCAAAGAACCTGTCAGACGC
CATTCTGCTGAGTGATATTCTGCGAGTGAACACGGAGATCACCAAAGCTCCGCTGAGCGCTAGTATGATC
AAGCGCTATGATGAGCACCACCAAGACTTGACTTTGCTGAAGGCCCTTGTCAGACAGCAACTGCCTGAGA
AGTACAAGGAAATTTTCTTCGATCAGTCTAAAAATGGCTACGCCGGATACATTGACGGCGGAGCAAGCCA
GGAGGAATTTTACAAATTTATTAAGCCCATCTTGGAAAAAATGGACGGCACCGAGGAGCTGCTGGTAAAG
CTTAACAGAGAAGATCTGTTGCGCAAACAGCGCACTTTCGACAATGGAAGCATCCCCCACCAGATTCACC
TGGGCGAACTGCACGCTATCCTCAGGCGGCAAGAGGATTTCTACCCCTTTTTGAAAGATAACAGGGAAAA
GATTGAGAAAATCCTCACATTTCGGATACCCTACTATGTAGGCCCCCTCGCCCGGGGAAATTCCAGATTC
GCGTGGATGACTCGCAAATCAGAAGAGACCATCACTCCCTGGAACTTCGAGGAAGTCGTGGATAAGGGGG
CCTCTGCCCAGTCCTTCATCGAAAGGATGACTAACTTTGATAAAAATCTGCCTAACGAAAAGGTGCTTCC
TAAACACTCTCTGCTGTACGAGTACTTCACAGTTTATAACGAGCTCACCAAGGTCAAATACGTCACAGAA
GGGATGAGAAAGCCAGCATTCCTGTCTGGAGAGCAGAAGAAAGCTATCGTGGACCTCCTCTTCAAGACGA
ACCGGAAAGTTACCGTGAAACAGCTCAAAGAAGACTATTTCAAAAAGATTGAATGTTTCGACTCTGTTGA
AATCAGCGGAGTGGAGGATCGCTTCAACGCATCCCTGGGAACGTATCACGATCTCCTGAAAATCATTAAA
GACAAGGACTTCCTGGACAATGAGGAGAACGAGGACATTCTTGAGGACATTGTCCTCACCCTTACGTTGT
TTGAAGATAGGGAGATGATTGAAGAACGCTTGAAAACTTACGCTCATCTCTTCGACGACAAAGTCATGAA
ACAGCTCAAGAGGCGCCGATATACAGGATGGGGGCGGCTGTCAAGAAAACTGATCAATGGGATCCGAGAC
AAGCAGAGTGGAAAGACAATCCTGGATTTTCTTAAGTCCGATGGATTTGCCAACCGGAACTTCATGCAGT
TGATCCATGATGACTCTCTCACCTTTAAGGAGGACATCCAGAAAGCACAAGTTTCTGGCCAGGGGGACAG
TCTTCACGAGCACATCGCTAATCTTGCAGGTAGCCCAGCTATCAAAAAGGGAATACTGCAGACCGTTAAG
GTCGTGGATGAACTCGTCAAAGTAATGGGAAGGCATAAGCCCGAGAATATCGTTATCGAGATGGCCCGAG
AGAACCAAACTACCCAGAAGGGACAGAAGAACAGTAGGGAAAGGATGAAGAGGATTGAAGAGGGTATAAA
AGAACTGGGGTCCCAAATCCTTAAGGAACACCCAGTTGAAAACACCCAGCTTCAGAATGAGAAGCTCTAC
CTGTACTACCTGCAGAACGGCAGGGACATGTACGTGGATCAGGAACTGGACATCAATCGGCTCTCCGACT
ACGACGTGGATCATATCGTGCCCCAGTCTTTTCTCAAAGATGATTCTATTGATAATAAAGTGTTGACAAG
ATCCGATAAAAATAGAGGGAAGAGTGATAACGTCCCCTCAGAAGAAGTTGTCAAGAAAATGAAAAATTAT
TGGCGGCAGCTGCTGAACGCCAAACTGATCACACAACGGAAGTTCGATAATCTGACTAAGGCTGAACGAG
GTGGCCTGTCTGAGTTGGATAAAGCCGGCTTCATCAAAAGGCAGCTTGTTGAGACACGCCAGATCACCAA
GCACGTGGCCCAAATTCTCGATTCACGCATGAACACCAAGTACGATGAAAATGACAAACTGATTCGAGAG
GTGAAAGTTATTACTCTGAAGTCTAAGCTGGTCTCAGATTTCAGAAAGGACTTTCAGTTTTATAAGGTGA
GAGAGATCAACAATTACCACCATGCGCATGATGCCTACCTGAATGCAGTGGTAGGCACTGCACTTATCAA
AAAATATCCCAAGCTTGAATCTGAATTTGTTTACGGAGACTATAAAGTGTACGATGTTAGGAAAATGATC
GCAAAGTCTGAGCAGGAAATAGGCAAGGCCACCGCTAAGTACTTCTTTTACAGCAATATTATGAATTTTT
TCAAGACCGAGATTACACTGGCCAATGGAGAGATTCGGAAGCGACCACTTATCGAAACAAACGGAGAAAC
AGGAGAAATCGTGTGGGACAAGGGTAGGGATTTCGCGACAGTCCGGAAGGTCCTGTCCATGCCGCAGGTG
AACATCGTTAAAAAGACCGAAGTACAGACCGGAGGCTTCTCCAAGGAAAGTATCCTCCCGAAAAGGAACA
GCGACAAGCTGATCGCACGCAAAAAAGATTGGGACCCCAAGAAATACGGCGGATTCGATTCTCCTACAGT
CGCTTACAGTGTACTGGTTGTGGCCAAAGTGGAGAAAGGGAAGTCTAAAAAACTCAAAAGCGTCAAGGAA
CTGCTGGGCATCACAATCATGGAGCGATCAAGCTTCGAAAAAAACCCCATCGACTTTCTCGAGGCGAAAG
GATATAAAGAGGTCAAAAAAGACCTCATCATTAAGCTTCCCAAGTACTCTCTCTTTGAGCTTGAAAACGG
CCGGAAACGAATGCTCGCTAGTGCGGGCGAGCTGCAGAAAGGTAACGAGCTGGCACTGCCCTCTAAATAC
GTTAATTTCTTGTATCTGGCCAGCCACTATGAAAAGCTCAAAGGGTCTCCCGAAGATAATGAGCAGAAGC
AGCTGTTCGTGGAACAACACAAACACTACCTTGATGAGATCATCGAGCAAATAAGCGAATTCTCCAAAAG
AGTGATCCTCGCCGACGCTAACCTCGATAAGGTGCTTTCTGCTTACAATAAGCACAGGGATAAGCCCATC
AGGGAGCAGGCAGAAAACATTATCCACTTGTTTACTCTGACCAACTTGGGCGCGCCTGCAGCCTTCAAGT
ACTTCGACACCACCATAGACAGAAAGCGGTACACCTCTACAAAGGAGGTCCTGGACGCCACACTGATTCA
TCAGTCAATTACGGGGCTCTATGAAACAAGAATCGACCTCTCTCAGCTCGGTGGAGACAGCAGGGCTGAC
CCCAAGAAGAAGAGGAAGGTGTGATCTCTTCTCGAGTCATGTAATTAGTTATGTCACGCTTACGTTCACG
CCCTCCCCCCACATCCGCTCTAACCGAAAAGGAAGGAGTTAGACAACCTGAAGTCTAGGTCCCTATTTAT
TTTTTTATAGTTATGTTAGTATTAAGAACGTTATTTATATTTCAAATTTTTCTTTTTTTTCTGTACAGAC
GCGTGTACGCATGTAACATTATACTGAAAACCTTGCTTGAGAAGGTTTTGGGACGCTCGAAGGCTTTAAT
TTGCGGCCGGTACCCAATTCGCCCTATAGTGAGTCGTATTACGCGCGCTCACTGGCCGTCGTTTTACAAC
GTCGTGACTGGGAAAACCCTGGCGTTACCCAACTTAATCGCCTTGCAGCACATCCCCCTTTCGCCAGCTG
GCGTAATAGCGAAGAGGCCCGCACCGATCGCCCTTCCCAACAGTTGCGCAGCCTGAATGGCGAATGGCGC
G
[124 nt withheld, positions 9312-9435]
C
[91 nt withheld, positions 9437-9527]
A
[49 nt withheld, positions 9529-9577]
CCTTTGACGTTGGAGTCCACGTTCTTT
[37 nt withheld, positions 9605-9641]
ACCCTATCTCGGTCTATTCTTTTGATTTATAAGGGATTTTGCCGATTTCGGCCTATTGGTTAAAAAATGA
GCTGATTTAACAAAAATTTAACGCGAATTTTAACAAAATATTAACGTTTACAATTTCCTGATGCGGTATT
TTCTCCTTACGCATCTGTGCGGTATTTCACACCGCATAGGGTAATAACTGATATAATTAAATTGAAGCTC
TAATTTGTGAGTTTAGTATACATGCATTTACTTATAATACAGTTTTTTAGTTTTGCTGGCCGCATCTTCT
CAAATATGCTTCCCAGCCTGCTTTTCTGTAACGTTCACCCTCTACCTTAGCATCCCTTCCCTTTGCAAAT
AGTCCTCTTCCAACAATAATAATGTCAGATCCTGTAGAGACCACATCATCCACGGTTCTATACTGTTGAC
CCAATGCGTCTCCCTTGTCATCTAAACCCACACCGGGTGTCATAATCAACCAATCGTAACCTTCATCTCT
TCCACCCATGTCTCTTTGAGCAATAAAGCCGATAACAAAATCTTTGTCGCTCTTCGCAATGTCAACAGTA
CCCTTAGTATATTCTCCAGTAGATAGGGAGCCCTTGCATGACAATTCTGCTAACATCAAAAGGCCTCTAG
GTTCCTTTGTTACTTCTTCTGCCGCCTGCTTCAAACCGCTAACAATACCTGGGCCCACCACACCGTGTGC
ATTCGTAATGTCTGCCCATTCTGCTATTCTGTATACACCCGCAGAGTACTGCAATTTGACTGTATTACCA
ATGTCAGCAAATTTTCTGTCTTCGAAGAGTAAAAAATTGTACTTGGCGGATAATGCCTTTAGCGGCTTAA
CTGTGCCCTCCATGGAAAAATCAGTCAAGATATCCACATGTGTTTTTAGTAAACAAATTTTGGGACCTAA
TGCTTCAACTAACTCCAGTAATTCCTTGGTGGTACGAACATCCAATGAAGCACACAAGTTTGTTTGCTTT
TCGTGCATGATATTAAATAGCTTGGCAGCAACAGGACTAGGATGAGTAGCAGCACGTTCCTTATATGTAG
CTTTCGACATGATTTATCTTCGTTTCCTGCAGGTTTTTGTTCTGTGCAGTTGGGTTAAGAATACTGGGCA
ATTTCATGTTTCTTCAACACTACATATGCGTATATATACCAATCTAAGTCTGTGCTCCTTCCTTCGTTCT
TCCTTCTGTTCGGAGATTACCGAATCAAAAAAATTTCAAGGAAACCGAAATCAAAAAAAAGAATAAAAAA
AAAATGATGAATTGAATTGAAAAGCTGTGGTATGGTGCACTCTCAGTACAATCTGCTCTGATGCCGCATA
GTTAAGCCAGCCCCGACACCCGCCAACACCCGCTGACGCGCCCTGACGGGCTTGTCTGCTCCCGGCATCC
GCTTACAGACAAGCTGTGACCGTCTCCGGGAGCTGCATGTGTCAGAGGTTTTCACCGTCATCACCGAAAC
GCGCGA
