Features (pLannotate 1.2.2; 22 found; start..end, strand, type, name):
    838..942     +  promoter       AmpR promoter: bla
    943..1803    +  CDS            AmpR: β-lactamase; bla; confers resistance to ampicillin, carbenicillin, and related antibiotics
   1974..2562    +  rep_origin     ori: high-copy-number ColE1/pMB1/pBR322/pUC origin of replication
   2745..2837    +  CDS            lacI (fragment): lac repressor; lacI; The lac repressor binds to the lac operator to inhibit transcription in E. coli. This inhibition can be relieved by adding lactose or isopropyl-β-D-thiogalactopyranoside (IPTG).
   2850..2871    +  protein_bind   CAP binding site: CAP binding activates transcription in the presence of cAMP. E. coli catabolite activator protein
   2886..2916    +  promoter       lac promoter: promoter for the E. coli lac operon
   2920..2942    +  protein_bind   lac operator (fragment): The lac repressor binds to the lac operator to inhibit transcription in E. coli. This inhibition can be relieved by adding lactose or isopropyl-β-D-thiogalactopyranoside (IPTG). lac repressor encoded by lacI
   2985..3003    +  promoter       T3 promoter: promoter for bacteriophage T3 RNA polymerase
   3048..3136    +  ncRNA          tRNA: Accession: RF00005 - tRNA
   3220..3310    +  ncRNA          tracrRNA: Accession: RF02348 - Trans-activating crRNA
   3390..4094    +  promoter       ADH1 promoter: S. cerevisiae ADH1; promoter for alcohol dehydrogenase 1
   4104..8207    +  CDS            Cas9: Cas9 (Csn1) endonuclease from the Streptococcus pyogenes Type II CRISPR/Cas system generates RNA-guided double strand breaks in DNA
   8302..8491    +  terminator     CYC1 terminator: S. cerevisiae CYC1; transcription terminator for CYC1
   8522..8540    -  promoter       T7 promoter: promoter for bacteriophage T7 RNA polymerase
   8548..8703    +  CDS            lacZα (fragment): LacZα fragment of β-galactosidase; lacZ fragment
   8707..9135    +  rep_origin     f1 ori (sequence partly withheld): f1 bacteriophage origin of replication; arrow indicates direction of (+) strand synthesis
   9163..9214    -  misc_feature   bom (fragment): basis of mobility region from pBR322
   9293..10096   -  CDS            URA3: orotidine-5'-phosphate decarboxylase, required for uracil biosynthesis; S. cerevisiae URA3; yeast auxotrophic marker, counterselectable with 5-fluoroorotic acid (5-FOA)
  10097..10312   -  promoter       URA3 promoter: S. cerevisiae URA3
  10320..10369   -  misc_feature   bom (fragment): basis of mobility region from pBR322
  10471..10506   -  CDS            rop (fragment): Rop protein, which maintains plasmids at low copy number; rop
  10574..811     +  rep_origin     2μ ori (across the origin): yeast 2μ plasmid origin of replication
>Addgene plasmid #87402 | p426_Cas9_gRNA-HIS3b | addgene full sequence | sequence record 193445 | Addgene NGS Result
CCCTATATAACCTACCCATCCACCTTTCGCTCCTTGAACTTGCATCTAAACTCGACCTCTACATTTTTTA
TGTTTATCTCTAGTATTACTCTTTAGACAAAAAAATTGTAGTAAGAACTATTCATAGAGTGAATCGAAAA
CAATACGAAAATGTAAACATTTCCTATACGTAGTATATAGAGACAAAATAGAAGAAACCGTTCATAATTT
TCTGACCAATGAAGAATCATCAACGCTATCACTTTCTGTTCACAAAGTATGCGCAATCCACATCGGTATA
GAATATAATCGGGGATGCCTTTATCTTGAAAAAATGCACCCGCAGCTTCGCTAGTAATCAGTAAACGCGG
GAAGTGGAGTCAGGCTTTTTTTATGGAAGAGAAAATAGACACCAAAGTAGCCTTCTTCTAACCTTAACGG
ACCTACAGTGCAAAAAGTTATCAAGAGACTGCATTATAGAGCGCACAAAGGAGAAAAAAAGTAATCTAAG
ATGCTTTGTTAGAAAAATAGCGCTCTCGGGATGCATTTTTGTAGAACAAAAAAGAAGTATAGATTCTTTG
TTGGTAAAATAGCGCTCTCGCGTTGCATTTCTGTTCTGTAAAAATGCAGCTCAGATTCTTTGTTTGAAAA
ATTAGCGCTCTCGCGTTGCATTTTTGTTTTACAAAAATGAAGCACAGATTCTTCGTTGGTAAAATAGCGC
TTTCGCGTTGCATTTCTGTTCTGTAAAAATGCAGCTCAGATTCTTTGTTTGAAAAATTAGCGCTCTCGCG
TTGCATTTTTGTTCTACAAAATGAAGCACAGATGCTTCGTTCAGGTGGCACTTTTCGGGGAAATGTGCGC
GGAACCCCTATTTGTTTATTTTTCTAAATACATTCAAATATGTATCCGCTCATGAGACAATAACCCTGAT
AAATGCTTCAATAATATTGAAAAAGGAAGAGTATGAGTATTCAACATTTCCGTGTCGCCCTTATTCCCTT
TTTTGCGGCATTTTGCCTTCCTGTTTTTGCTCACCCAGAAACGCTGGTGAAAGTAAAAGATGCTGAAGAT
CAGTTGGGTGCACGAGTGGGTTACATCGAACTGGATCTCAACAGCGGTAAGATCCTTGAGAGTTTTCGCC
CCGAAGAACGTTTTCCAATGATGAGCACTTTTAAAGTTCTGCTATGTGGCGCGGTATTATCCCGTATTGA
CGCCGGGCAAGAGCAACTCGGTCGCCGCATACACTATTCTCAGAATGACTTGGTTGAGTACTCACCAGTC
ACAGAAAAGCATCTTACGGATGGCATGACAGTAAGAGAATTATGCAGTGCTGCCATAACCATGAGTGATA
ACACTGCGGCCAACTTACTTCTGACAACGATCGGAGGACCGAAGGAGCTAACCGCTTTTTTGCACAACAT
GGGGGATCATGTAACTCGCCTTGATCGTTGGGAACCGGAGCTGAATGAAGCCATACCAAACGACGAGCGT
GACACCACGATGCCTGTAGCAATGGCAACAACGTTGCGCAAACTATTAACTGGCGAACTACTTACTCTAG
CTTCCCGGCAACAATTAATAGACTGGATGGAGGCGGATAAAGTTGCAGGACCACTTCTGCGCTCGGCCCT
TCCGGCTGGCTGGTTTATTGCTGATAAATCTGGAGCCGGTGAGCGTGGGTCTCGCGGTATCATTGCAGCA
CTGGGGCCAGATGGTAAGCCCTCCCGTATCGTAGTTATCTACACGACGGGGAGTCAGGCAACTATGGATG
AACGAAATAGACAGATCGCTGAGATAGGTGCCTCACTGATTAAGCATTGGTAACTGTCAGACCAAGTTTA
CTCATATATACTTTAGATTGATTTAAAACTTCATTTTTAATTTAAAAGGATCTAGGTGAAGATCCTTTTT
GATAATCTCATGACCAAAATCCCTTAACGTGAGTTTTCGTTCCACTGAGCGTCAGACCCCGTAGAAAAGA
TCAAAGGATCTTCTTGAGATCCTTTTTTTCTGCGCGTAATCTGCTGCTTGCAAACAAAAAAACCACCGCT
ACCAGCGGTGGTTTGTTTGCCGGATCAAGAGCTACCAACTCTTTTTCCGAAGGTAACTGGCTTCAGCAGA
GCGCAGATACCAAATACTGTTCTTCTAGTGTAGCCGTAGTTAGGCCACCACTTCAAGAACTCTGTAGCAC
CGCCTACATACCTCGCTCTGCTAATCCTGTTACCAGTGGCTGCTGCCAGTGGCGATAAGTCGTGTCTTAC
CGGGTTGGACTCAAGACGATAGTTACCGGATAAGGCGCAGCGGTCGGGCTGAACGGGGGGTTCGTGCACA
CAGCCCAGCTTGGAGCGAACGACCTACACCGAACTGAGATACCTACAGCGTGAGCTATGAGAAAGCGCCA
CGCTTCCCGAAGGGAGAAAGGCGGACAGGTATCCGGTAAGCGGCAGGGTCGGAACAGGAGAGCGCACGAG
GGAGCTTCCAGGGGGAAACGCCTGGTATCTTTATAGTCCTGTCGGGTTTCGCCACCTCTGACTTGAGCGT
CGATTTTTGTGATGCTCGTCAGGGGGGCGGAGCCTATGGAAAAACGCCAGCAACGCGGCCTTTTTACGGT
TCCTGGCCTTTTGCTGGCCTTTTGCTCACATGTTCTTTCCTGCGTTATCCCCTGATTCTGTGGATAACCG
TATTACCGCCTTTGAGTGAGCTGATACCGCTCGCCGCAGCCGAACGACCGAGCGCAGCGAGTCAGTGAGC
GAGGAAGCGGAAGAGCGCCCAATACGCAAACCGCCTCTCCCCGCGCGTTGGCCGATTCATTAATGCAGCT
GGCACGACAGGTTTCCCGACTGGAAAGCGGGCAGTGAGCGCAACGCAATTAATGTGAGTTAGCTCACTCA
TTAGGCACCCCAGGCTTTACACTTTATGCTTCCGGCTCGTATGTTGTGTGGAATTGTGAGCGGATAACAA
TTTCACACAGGAAACAGCTATGACCATGATTACGCCAAGCGCGCAATTAACCCTCACTAAAGGGAACAAA
AGCTGGAGCTAGTATACTCTTTCTTCAACAATTAAATACTCTCGGTAGCCAAGTTGGTTTAAGGCGCAAG
ACTGTAATTTATCACTACGAAATCTTGAGATCGGGCGTTCGACTCGCCCCCGGGAGAGATGGCCGGCATG
GTCCCAGCCTCCTCGCTGGCGCCGGCTGGGCAACACCTTCGGGTGGCGAATGGGACTTTAATATAGAGTG
TACTAGAGGGTTTAGAGCTAGAAATAGCAAGTTAAAATAAGGCTAGTCCGTTATCAACTTGAAAAAGTGG
CACCGAGTCGGTGCTTTTTTTATTTTTTGTCACTATTGTTATGTAAAATGCCACCTCTGACAGTATGGAA
CGCAAACTTCTGTCTAGTGGATAGTCGACATCCTTTTGTTGTTTCCGGGTGTACAATATGGACTTCCTCT
TTTCTGGCAACCAAACCCATACATCGGGATTCCTATAATACCTTCGTTGGTCTCCCTAACATGTAGGTGG
CGGAGGGGAGATATACAATAGAACAGATACCAGACAAGACATAATGGGCTAAACAAGACTACACCAATTA
CACTGCCTCATTGATGGTGGTACATAACGAACTAATACTGTAGCCCTAGACTTGATAGCCATCATCATAT
CGAAGTTTCACTACCCTTTTTCCATTTGCCATCTATTGAAGTAATAATAGGCGCATGCAACTTCTTTTCT
TTTTTTTTCTTTTCTCTCTCCCCCGTTGTTGTCTCACCATATCCGCAATGACAAAAAAATGATGGAAGAC
ACTAAAGGAAAAAATTAACGACAAAGACAGCACCAACAGATGTCGTTGTTCCAGAGCTGATGAGGGGTAT
CTCGAAGCACACGAAACTTTTTCCTTCCTTCATTCACGCACACTACTCTCTAATGAGCAACGGTATACGG
CCTTCCTTCCAGTTACTTGAATTTGAAATAAAAAAAAGTTTGCTGTCTTGCTATCAAGTATAAATAGACC
TGCAATTATTAATCTTTTGTTTCCTCGTCATTGTTCTCGTTCCCTTTCTTCCTTGTTTCTTTTTCTGCAC
AATATTTCAAGCTATACCAAGCATACAATCAACTTGGAAAAAAATGGACAAGAAGTACTCCATTGGGCTC
GATATCGGCACAAACAGCGTCGGTTGGGCCGTCATTACGGACGAGTACAAGGTGCCGAGCAAAAAATTCA
AAGTTCTGGGCAATACCGATCGCCACAGCATAAAGAAGAACCTCATTGGCGCCCTCCTGTTCGACTCCGG
GGAGACGGCCGAAGCCACGCGGCTCAAAAGAACAGCACGGCGCAGATATACCCGCAGAAAGAATCGGATC
TGCTACCTGCAGGAGATCTTTAGTAATGAGATGGCTAAGGTGGATGACTCTTTCTTCCATAGGCTGGAGG
AGTCCTTTTTGGTGGAGGAGGATAAAAAGAACGAGCGCCACCCAATCTTTGGCAATATCGTGGACGAGGT
GGCGTACCATGAAAAGTACCCAACCATATATCATCTGAGGAAGAAGCTTGTAGACAGTACTGATAAGGCT
GACTTGCGGTTGATCTATCTCGCGCTGGCGCATATGATCAAATTTCGGGGACACTTCCTCATCGAGGGGG
ACCTGAACCCAGACAACAGCGATGTCGACAAACTCTTTATCCAACTGGTTCAGACTTACAATCAGCTTTT
CGAAGAGAACCCGATCAACGCATCCGGAGTTGACGCCAAAGCAATCCTGAGCGCTAGGCTGTCCAAATCC
CGGCGGCTCGAAAACCTCATCGCACAGCTCCCTGGGGAGAAGAAGAACGGCCTGTTTGGTAATCTTATCG
CCCTGTCACTCGGGCTGACCCCCAACTTTAAATCTAACTTCGACCTGGCCGAAGATGCCAAGCTTCAACT
GAGCAAAGACACCTACGATGATGATCTCGACAATCTGCTGGCCCAGATCGGCGACCAGTACGCAGACCTT
TTTTTGGCGGCAAAGAACCTGTCAGACGCCATTCTGCTGAGTGATATTCTGCGAGTGAACACGGAGATCA
CCAAAGCTCCGCTGAGCGCTAGTATGATCAAGCGCTATGATGAGCACCACCAAGACTTGACTTTGCTGAA
GGCCCTTGTCAGACAGCAACTGCCTGAGAAGTACAAGGAAATTTTCTTCGATCAGTCTAAAAATGGCTAC
GCCGGATACATTGACGGCGGAGCAAGCCAGGAGGAATTTTACAAATTTATTAAGCCCATCTTGGAAAAAA
TGGACGGCACCGAGGAGCTGCTGGTAAAGCTTAACAGAGAAGATCTGTTGCGCAAACAGCGCACTTTCGA
CAATGGAAGCATCCCCCACCAGATTCACCTGGGCGAACTGCACGCTATCCTCAGGCGGCAAGAGGATTTC
TACCCCTTTTTGAAAGATAACAGGGAAAAGATTGAGAAAATCCTCACATTTCGGATACCCTACTATGTAG
GCCCCCTCGCCCGGGGAAATTCCAGATTCGCGTGGATGACTCGCAAATCAGAAGAGACCATCACTCCCTG
GAACTTCGAGGAAGTCGTGGATAAGGGGGCCTCTGCCCAGTCCTTCATCGAAAGGATGACTAACTTTGAT
AAAAATCTGCCTAACGAAAAGGTGCTTCCTAAACACTCTCTGCTGTACGAGTACTTCACAGTTTATAACG
AGCTCACCAAGGTCAAATACGTCACAGAAGGGATGAGAAAGCCAGCATTCCTGTCTGGAGAGCAGAAGAA
AGCTATCGTGGACCTCCTCTTCAAGACGAACCGGAAAGTTACCGTGAAACAGCTCAAAGAAGACTATTTC
AAAAAGATTGAATGTTTCGACTCTGTTGAAATCAGCGGAGTGGAGGATCGCTTCAACGCATCCCTGGGAA
CGTATCACGATCTCCTGAAAATCATTAAAGACAAGGACTTCCTGGACAATGAGGAGAACGAGGACATTCT
TGAGGACATTGTCCTCACCCTTACGTTGTTTGAAGATAGGGAGATGATTGAAGAACGCTTGAAAACTTAC
GCTCATCTCTTCGACGACAAAGTCATGAAACAGCTCAAGAGGCGCCGATATACAGGATGGGGGCGGCTGT
CAAGAAAACTGATCAATGGGATCCGAGACAAGCAGAGTGGAAAGACAATCCTGGATTTTCTTAAGTCCGA
TGGATTTGCCAACCGGAACTTCATGCAGTTGATCCATGATGACTCTCTCACCTTTAAGGAGGACATCCAG
AAAGCACAAGTTTCTGGCCAGGGGGACAGTCTTCACGAGCACATCGCTAATCTTGCAGGTAGCCCAGCTA
TCAAAAAGGGAATACTGCAGACCGTTAAGGTCGTGGATGAACTCGTCAAAGTAATGGGAAGGCATAAGCC
CGAGAATATCGTTATCGAGATGGCCCGAGAGAACCAAACTACCCAGAAGGGACAGAAGAACAGTAGGGAA
AGGATGAAGAGGATTGAAGAGGGTATAAAAGAACTGGGGTCCCAAATCCTTAAGGAACACCCAGTTGAAA
ACACCCAGCTTCAGAATGAGAAGCTCTACCTGTACTACCTGCAGAACGGCAGGGACATGTACGTGGATCA
GGAACTGGACATCAATCGGCTCTCCGACTACGACGTGGATCATATCGTGCCCCAGTCTTTTCTCAAAGAT
GATTCTATTGATAATAAAGTGTTGACAAGATCCGATAAAAATAGAGGGAAGAGTGATAACGTCCCCTCAG
AAGAAGTTGTCAAGAAAATGAAAAATTATTGGCGGCAGCTGCTGAACGCCAAACTGATCACACAACGGAA
GTTCGATAATCTGACTAAGGCTGAACGAGGTGGCCTGTCTGAGTTGGATAAAGCCGGCTTCATCAAAAGG
CAGCTTGTTGAGACACGCCAGATCACCAAGCACGTGGCCCAAATTCTCGATTCACGCATGAACACCAAGT
ACGATGAAAATGACAAACTGATTCGAGAGGTGAAAGTTATTACTCTGAAGTCTAAGCTGGTCTCAGATTT
CAGAAAGGACTTTCAGTTTTATAAGGTGAGAGAGATCAACAATTACCACCATGCGCATGATGCCTACCTG
AATGCAGTGGTAGGCACTGCACTTATCAAAAAATATCCCAAGCTTGAATCTGAATTTGTTTACGGAGACT
ATAAAGTGTACGATGTTAGGAAAATGATCGCAAAGTCTGAGCAGGAAATAGGCAAGGCCACCGCTAAGTA
CTTCTTTTACAGCAATATTATGAATTTTTTCAAGACCGAGATTACACTGGCCAATGGAGAGATTCGGAAG
CGACCACTTATCGAAACAAACGGAGAAACAGGAGAAATCGTGTGGGACAAGGGTAGGGATTTCGCGACAG
TCCGGAAGGTCCTGTCCATGCCGCAGGTGAACATCGTTAAAAAGACCGAAGTACAGACCGGAGGCTTCTC
CAAGGAAAGTATCCTCCCGAAAAGGAACAGCGACAAGCTGATCGCACGCAAAAAAGATTGGGACCCCAAG
AAATACGGCGGATTCGATTCTCCTACAGTCGCTTACAGTGTACTGGTTGTGGCCAAAGTGGAGAAAGGGA
AGTCTAAAAAACTCAAAAGCGTCAAGGAACTGCTGGGCATCACAATCATGGAGCGATCAAGCTTCGAAAA
AAACCCCATCGACTTTCTCGAGGCGAAAGGATATAAAGAGGTCAAAAAAGACCTCATCATTAAGCTTCCC
AAGTACTCTCTCTTTGAGCTTGAAAACGGCCGGAAACGAATGCTCGCTAGTGCGGGCGAGCTGCAGAAAG
GTAACGAGCTGGCACTGCCCTCTAAATACGTTAATTTCTTGTATCTGGCCAGCCACTATGAAAAGCTCAA
AGGGTCTCCCGAAGATAATGAGCAGAAGCAGCTGTTCGTGGAACAACACAAACACTACCTTGATGAGATC
ATCGAGCAAATAAGCGAATTCTCCAAAAGAGTGATCCTCGCCGACGCTAACCTCGATAAGGTGCTTTCTG
CTTACAATAAGCACAGGGATAAGCCCATCAGGGAGCAGGCAGAAAACATTATCTACTTGTTTACTCTGAC
CAACTTGGGCGCGCCTGCAGCCTTCAAGTACTTCGACACCACCATAGACAGAAAGCGGTACACCTCTACA
AAGGAGGTCCTGGACGCCACACTGATTCATCAGTCAATTACGGGGCTCTATGAAACAAGAATCGACCTCT
CTCAGCTCGGTGGAGACAGCAGGGCTGACCCCAAGAAGAAGAGGAAGGTGTGATCTCTTCTCGAGTCATG
TAATTAGTTATGTCACGCTTACGTTCACGCCCTCCCCCCACATCCGCTCTAACCGAAAAGGAAGGAGTTA
GACAACCTGAAGTCTAGGTCCCTATTTATTTTTTTATAGTTATGTTAGTATTAAGAACGTTATTTATATT
TCAAATTTTTCTTTTTTTTCTGTACAGACGCGTGTACGCATGTAACATTATACTGAAAACCTTGCTTGAG
AAGGTTTTGGGACGCTCGAAGGCTTTAATTTGCGGCCGGTACCCAATTCGCCCTATAGTGAGTCGTATTA
CGCGCGCTCACTGGCCGTCGTTTTACAACGTCGTGACTGGGAAAACCCTGGCGTTACCCAACTTAATCGC
CTTGCAGCACATCCCCCTTTCGCCAGCTGGCGTAATAGCGAAGAGGCCCGCACCGATCGCCCTTCCCAAC
AGTTGCGCAGCCTGAATGGCGAATGG
[124 nt withheld, positions 8707-8830]
C
[91 nt withheld, positions 8832-8922]
A
[49 nt withheld, positions 8924-8972]
CCTTTGACGTTGGAGTCCACGTTCTTT
[37 nt withheld, positions 9000-9036]
ACCCTATCTCGGTCTATTCTTTTGATTTATAAGGGATTTTGCCGATTTCGGCCTATTGGTTAAAAAATGA
GCTGATTTAACAAAAATTTAACGCGAATTTTAACAAAATATTAACGCTTACAATTTCCTGATGCGGTATT
TTCTCCTTACGCATCTGTGCGGTATTTCACACCGCATAGGGTAATAACTGATATAATTAAATTGAAGCTC
TAATTTGTGAGTTTAGTATACATGCATTTACTTATAATACAGTTTTTTAGTTTTGCTGGCCGCATCTTCT
CAAATATGCTTCCCAGCCTGCTTTTCTGTAACGTTCACCCTCTACCTTAGCATCCCTTCCCTTTGCAAAT
AGTCCTCTTCCAACAATAATAATGTCAGATCCTGTAGAGACCACATCATCCACGGTTCTATACTGTTGAC
CCAATGCGTCTCCCTTGTCATCTAAACCCACACCGGGTGTCATAATCAACCAATCGTAACCTTCATCTCT
TCCACCCATGTCTCTTTGAGCAATAAAGCCGATAACAAAATCTTTGTCGCTCTTCGCAATGTCAACAGTA
CCCTTAGTATATTCTCCAGTAGATAGGGAGCCCTTGCATGACAATTCTGCTAACATCAAAAGGCCTCTAG
GTTCCTTTGTTACTTCTTCTGCCGCCTGCTTCAAACCGCTAACAATACCTGGGCCCACCACACCGTGTGC
ATTCGTAATGTCTGCCCATTCTGCTATTCTGTATACACCCGCAGAGTACTGCAATTTGACTGTATTACCA
ATGTCAGCAAATTTTCTGTCTTCGAAGAGTAAAAAATTGTACTTGGCGGATAATGCCTTTAGCGGCTTAA
CTGTGCCCTCCATGGAAAAATCAGTCAAGATATCCACATGTGTTTTTAGTAAACAAATTTTGGGACCTAA
TGCTTCAACTAACTCCAGTAATTCCTTGGTGGTACGAACATCCAATGAAGCACACAAGTTTGTTTGCTTT
TCGTGCATGATATTAAATAGCTTGGCAGCAACAGGACTAGGATGAGTAGCAGCACGTTCCTTATATGTAG
CTTTCGACATGATTTATCTTCGTTTCCTGCAGGTTTTTGTTCTGTGCAGTTGGGTTAAGAATACTGGGCA
ATTTCATGTTTCTTCAACACTACATATGCGTATATATACCAATCTAAGTCTGTGCTCCTTCCTTCGTTCT
TCCTTCTGTTCGGAGATTACCGAATCAAAAAAATTTCAAGGAAACCGAAATCAAAAAAAAGAATAAAAAA
AAAATGATGAATTGAAAAGGTGGTATGGTGCACTCTCAGTACAATCTGCTCTGATGCCGCATAGTTAAGC
CAGCCCCGACACCCGCCAACACCCGCTGACGCGCCCTGACGGGCTTGTCTGCTCCCGGCATCCGCTTACA
GACAAGCTGTGACCGTCTCCGGGAGCTGCATGTGTCAGAGGTTTTCACCGTCATCACCGAAACGCGCGAG
ACGAAAGGGCCTCGTGATACGCCTATTTTTATAGGTTAATGTCATGATAATAATGGTTTCTTAGTATGAT
CCAATATCAAAGGAAATGATAGCATTGAAGGATGAGACTAATCCAATTGAGGAGTGGCAGCATATAGAAC
AGCTAAAGGGTAGTGCTGAAGGAAGCATACGATACCCCGCATGGAATGGGATAATATCACAGGAGGTACT
AGACTACCTTTCATCCTACATAAATAGACGCATATAAGTACGCATTTAAGCATAAACACGCACTATGCCG
TTCTTCTCATGTATATATATATACAGGCAACACGCAGATATAGGTGCGACGTGAACAGTGAGCTGTATGT
GCGCAGCTCGCGTTGCATTTTCGGAAGCGCTCGTTTTCGGAAACGCTTTGAAGTTCCTATTCCGAAGTTC
CTATTCTCTAGAAAGTATAGGAACTTCAGAGCGCTTTTGAAAACCAAAAGCGCTCTGAAGACGCACTTTC
AAAAAACCAAAAACGCACCGGACTGTAACGAGCTACTAAAATATTGCGAATACCGCTTCCACAAACATTG
CTCAAAAGTATCTCTTTGCTATATATCTCTGTGCTATAT
